Addgene plasmid #40757: mutpRL-TK 2xUTR
Purpose: To evaluate the efficacy of silencing and the extent of cooperativity directed by a small silencing RNA bound at one or multiple sites on an mRNA
Depositing lab: Phillip Zamore. Depositing organization: University of Massachusetts, Worcester. Publication: Argonaute protein identity and pairing geometry determine cooperativity in mammalian RNA silencing. Broderick JA, Salomon WE, Ryder SP, Aronin N, Zamore PD. RNA. 2011 Oct;17(10):1858-69. Epub 2011 Aug 30. 10.1261/rna.2778911 PubMed 21878547.
Backbone
  Vector backbone: mutpRL-TK
  Backbone manufacturer: Sharp Lab (http://web.mit.edu/sharplab/RNAi/Cloning.html)
  Modifications to backbone: pRL-TK (Promega) was digested with XbaI, and the following ligated in: ctagattccgagatatcggtaatgggcc This produced a modified vector, still containing an XbaI site, but now also containing an ApaI site, to allow for directional cloning of 3' UTR inserts. Final vector: TAATTctagattccgagatatcggtaatgggccCTAGA
  Vector type: Luciferase
Growth in bacteria
  Bacterial resistance: Ampicillin, 100 μg/mL
  Growth temperature: 37°C
  Growth strain: Top10
  Copy number: High Copy
Gene/Insert
  Gene/Insert name: 2 copies of the CXCR4 small RNA target site
  Mutation: mutated from TAG to CTC at nt 387–389 of the Renilla luciferase open reading frame to generate mismatches with seed positions 5, 6, and 7 of the siRNA guide strand by PCR-directed mutagenesis
  Promoter: TK
  Tag / fusion protein: luciferase (N terminal on backbone)
  Cloning method: Restriction Enzyme; 5′ cloning site XbaI (not destroyed); 3′ cloning site ApaI (not destroyed)
  Sequencing primers: 5′ CCAATGCTATTGTTGAAGGTGCCAAG; 3′ CACTGCATTCTAGTTGTGGTTTGTCC
Terms and licenses: Academic/Nonprofit Terms; Industry Terms: Not Available to Industry
How to cite: mutpRL-TK 2xUTR was a gift from Phillip Zamore (Addgene plasmid # 40757 ; http://n2t.net/addgene:40757 ; RRID:Addgene_40757)
