[The description below was written by a language model from this plasmid's Addgene catalogue record.]
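Description:
mutpRL-TK 2xUTR is a mammalian luciferase reporter plasmid built on a modified version of the commercial pRL-TK vector, in which Renilla luciferase is expressed from the TK promoter (the herpes simplex virus thymidine kinase promoter in the parent vector, which typically gives modest constitutive expression). It is propagated in E. coli as a high-copy plasmid under ampicillin selection. The record does not include a feature table, so other backbone elements such as the origin of replication or polyadenylation signal are not itemised.

The backbone was altered by inserting a short linker at the XbaI site just downstream of the luciferase stop codon. This keeps an XbaI site and adds an ApaI site, allowing directional cloning of 3′ UTR inserts. In this construct, two copies of the CXCR4 small RNA target site were placed between these two sites, both of which remain intact, so the target sites lie in the 3′ UTR of the Renilla luciferase mRNA. The "mut" designation reflects a three-nucleotide change within the luciferase open reading frame, made by PCR-directed mutagenesis. It creates mismatches to seed positions 5, 6 and 7 of the siRNA guide strand, presumably removing a fortuitous match in the coding region so that repression depends only on the engineered UTR sites.

The plasmid is intended for measuring how effectively a small silencing RNA represses an mRNA, and how much cooperativity arises when it binds one or multiple sites. The name and stated purpose suggest it is compared with reporters carrying other numbers of sites, with Renilla activity as the readout.
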