>Addgene plasmid #40757 | mutpRL-TK 2xUTR | depositor partial sequence | sequence record 69452 | target site
CTAGAGGCATTTCATTATAGCTATGGCATTTCATTATAGCTATGGGCC
