>Addgene plasmid #40757 | mutpRL-TK 2xUTR | addgene partial sequence | sequence record 70936 | EBV-rev 5'-GTGGTTTGTCCAAACTCATC-3'
GAGCGGCCGCTCTAGGGCCCATAGCTATAATGAAATGCCATAGCTATAATGAAATGCCTCTAGAATTATT
GTTCATTTTTGAGAACTCGCTCAACGAACGATTTGATATATTTTCCCATTTCATCAGGTGCATCTTCTTG
CGAAAAATGAAGACCTTTTACTTTGACAAATTCAGTATTAGGAAACTTCTTGGCACCTTCAACAATAGCA
TTGGAAAAGAATCCTGGGTCCGATTCAATAAACATTTTTGGTAAATCATCACTTGCACGTAGATAAGCAT
TATAATTCCTAACAATTTGTACAACGTCAGGTTTACCACCTTTTACTAACGGGATTTCACGAGGCCATGA
TAATGTTGGACGACGAACTTCACCTTTCTCTTTGAATGGTTCAAGATATGCTGCAAATTCTTCTGGTTCT
AACTTTCTCATGATTTTTGATGGCAACATGGTTTCCACGAAGAAGTTATTCTCCAAAACCATTTTTTCTC
CTTCTTCAGATTTGATCAACGCAATATCTTCTTCAATATCAGGCCATTCATCCCATGATTCAATCACATC
TACTACACTTTCAGCGTGAACTATTGCTTTGATCTTATCTTGATGCTCATAGGAGTAATGAAATGCCAAA
CAAGCACCCCAATCATGGCCGACAAAAATGATCTTCTTTGGTAAATTAAGAAGTTCAAACCATGCAGTAA
GATATTTGTAATGATCAAGTAACCTATAAGAACCATTACCAGATTTGCCTGATTTGCCCATACCAATAAG
GTCTGGTATAATACACCGCGCTACTGGCTCAATATGTGGCACAACATGTCGCCATAAATAAGAAGAGGCC
GCGTTACCATGTAAAAAAATAACAGCATTTTCTGCATGTTTTTCTGAATCATAATAATTAATAAATGAAT
CAAGAACATTCATTTGTTTACATCTGGCCCACCACTGCGGACCAGTTATCATCCGTTTCCTTTGTTCTGG
ATC
